Addgene plasmid #188269: pCAG-Cas12i-HiFi-T2A-EGFP
Depositing lab: Wei Li. Publication: Synergistic engineering of CRISPR-Cas nucleases enables robust mammalian genome editing. Chen Y, Hu Y, Wang X, Luo S, Yang N, Chen Y, Li Z, Zhou Q, Li W. Innovation (Camb). 2022 May 26;3(4):100264. doi: 10.1016/j.xinn.2022.100264. eCollection 2022 Jul 12. PubMed 35693153.
Backbone
  Vector backbone: pUC19
  Vector type: Mammalian Expression, CRISPR
Growth in bacteria
  Bacterial resistance: Ampicillin, 100 μg/mL
  Growth temperature: 37°C
  Growth strain: DH5alpha
  Copy number: High Copy
Gene/Insert
  Gene/Insert name: Cas12i-HiFi
  Species: Synthetic
  Mutation: none
  Promoter: CAG
  Cloning method: Gibson Cloning
Terms and licenses: Academic/Nonprofit Terms; Industry Terms: Not Available to Industry
How to cite: pCAG-Cas12i-HiFi-T2A-EGFP was a gift from Wei Li (Addgene plasmid # 188269 ; http://n2t.net/addgene:188269 ; RRID:Addgene_188269)
