[The description below was written by a language model from this plasmid's Addgene catalogue record and pLannotate feature annotations shown in this document.]
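Description:
pCAG-Cas12i-HiFi-T2A-EGFP is a mammalian expression plasmid for CRISPR genome editing, built on a pUC19 backbone and about 8.5 kb in size. It is propagated in E. coli as a high-copy plasmid through the ColE1/pUC-type origin and selected with ampicillin via the β-lactamase gene and its native promoter. Remnants of the pUC lac region (lac promoter, operator, CAP site and a lacI fragment) and a fragment of the pBR322 bom region are also present but play no part in the mammalian payload.

The expression cassette is driven by the CAG promoter, annotated here as its three standard parts: the CMV immediate-early enhancer, the chicken β-actin promoter and a chimeric β-actin/β-globin intron, which together give strong, broadly active transcription in mammalian cells. A T7 promoter sits just downstream and could support in vitro transcription. The insert is Cas12i-HiFi, a synthetic coding sequence for an engineered Cas12i nuclease. The automated feature table does not annotate this open reading frame, but it presumably occupies the unannotated span between the T7 promoter and EGFP. The very short "Z-basic tag" hit inside that span is most likely a spurious match. As the name indicates, the nuclease is joined to EGFP through a T2A self-cleaving peptide, so both proteins arise from one transcript and green fluorescence marks transfected, nuclease-expressing cells. An SV40 polyadenylation signal terminates the transcript.

No guide RNA expression cassette is annotated, so the crRNA would apparently be supplied separately. The plasmid comes from work on engineering CRISPR-Cas nucleases for robust mammalian genome editing. It suits transient expression of the nuclease, with fluorescence available for monitoring or enriching transfected cells.
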