Features (pLannotate 1.2.2; 15 found; start..end, strand, type, name):
      8..387     +  enhancer       CMV enhancer: human cytomegalovirus immediate early enhancer
    389..664     +  promoter       chicken β-actin promoter: No description available
    665..1681    +  intron         chimeric intron: chimera between introns from chicken β-actin and rabbit β-globin
   1742..1760    +  promoter       T7 promoter: promoter for bacteriophage T7 RNA polymerase
   3909..3925    +  CDS            Z-basic tag (fragment): Z domain of staphylococcal protein A, engineered to contain multiple positive charges (Hedhammar and Hober, 2007) useful for purifying tagged proteins by cation-exchange chromatography
   5159..5878    +  CDS            EGFP: the original enhanced GFP (Yang et al., 1996) mammalian codon-optimized
   5921..6042    +  polyA_signal   SV40 poly(A) signal: SV40 polyadenylation signal
   6109..6125    -  protein_bind   lac operator: The lac repressor binds to the lac operator to inhibit transcription in E. coli. This inhibition can be relieved by adding lactose or isopropyl-β-D-thiogalactopyranoside (IPTG). lac repressor encoded by lacI
   6133..6163    -  promoter       lac promoter: promoter for the E. coli lac operon
   6178..6199    -  protein_bind   CAP binding site: CAP binding activates transcription in the presence of cAMP. E. coli catabolite activator protein
   6212..6304    -  CDS            lacI (fragment): lac repressor; lacI; The lac repressor binds to the lac operator to inhibit transcription in E. coli. This inhibition can be relieved by adding lactose or isopropyl-β-D-thiogalactopyranoside (IPTG).
   6487..7075    -  rep_origin     ori: high-copy-number ColE1/pMB1/pBR322/pUC origin of replication
   7246..8106    -  CDS            AmpR: β-lactamase; bla; confers resistance to ampicillin, carbenicillin, and related antibiotics
   8107..8211    -  promoter       AmpR promoter: bla
   8282..8326    -  misc_feature   bom (fragment): basis of mobility region from pBR322
>Addgene plasmid #188269 | pCAG-Cas12i-HiFi-T2A-EGFP | addgene full sequence | sequence record 373769 | Addgene NGS Result
ACGCGTTGACATTGATTATTGACTAGTTATTAATAGTAATCAATTACGGGGTCATTAGTTCATAGCCCAT
ATATGGAGTTCCGCGTTACATAACTTACGGTAAATGGCCCGCCTGGCTGACCGCCCAACGACCCCCGCCC
ATTGACGTCAATAATGACGTATGTTCCCATAGTAACGCCAATAGGGACTTTCCATTGACGTCAATGGGTG
GAGTATTTACGGTAAACTGCCCACTTGGCAGTACATCAAGTGTATCATATGCCAAGTACGCCCCCTATTG
ACGTCAATGACGGTAAATGGCCCGCCTGGCATTATGCCCAGTACATGACCTTATGGGACTTTCCTACTTG
GCAGTACATCTACGTATTAGTCATCGCTATTACCATGGTCGAGGTGAGCCCCACGTTCTGCTTCACTCTC
CCCATCTCCCCCCCCTCCCCACCCCCAATTTTGTATTTATTTATTTTTTAATTATTTTGTGCAGCGATGG
GGGCGGGGGGGGGGGGGGGGCGCGCCAGGCGGGGCGGGGCGGGGCGAGGGGCGGGGCGGGGCGAGGCGGA
GAGGTGCGGCGGCAGCCAATCAGAGCGGCGCGCTCCGAAAGTTTCCTTTTATGGCGAGGCGGCGGCGGCG
GCGGCCCTATAAAAAGCGAAGCGCGCGGCGGGCGGGAGTCGCTGCGCGCTGCCTTCGCCCCGTGCCCCGC
TCCGCCGCCGCCTCGCGCCGCCCGCCCCGGCTCTGACTGACCGCGTTACTCCCACAGGTGAGCGGGCGGG
ACGGCCCTTCTCCTCCGGGCTGTAATTAGCGCTTGGTTTAATGACGGCTTGTTTCTTTTCTGTGGCTGCG
TGAAAGCCTTGAGGGGCTCCGGGAGGGCCCTTTGTGCGGGGGGAGCGGCTCGGGGGGTGCGTGCGTGTGT
GTGTGCGTGGGGAGCGCCGCGTGCGGCTCCGCGCTGCCCGGCGGCTGTGAGCGCTGCGGGCGCGGCGCGG
GGCTTTGTGCGCTCCGCAGTGTGCGCGAGGGGAGCGCGGCCGGGGGCGGTGCCCCGCGGTGCGGGGGGGG
CTGCGAGGGGAACAAAGGCTGCGTGCGGGGTGTGTGCGTGGGGGGGTGAGCAGGGGGTGTGGGCGCGTCG
GTCGGGCTGCAACCCCCCCTGCACCCCCCTCCCCGAGTTGCTGAGCACGGCCCGGCTTCGGGTGCGGGGC
TCCGTACGGGGCGTGGCGCGGGGCTCGCCGTGCCGGGCGGGGGGTGGCGGCAGGTGGGGGTGCCGGGCGG
GGCGGGGCCGCCTCGGGCCGGGGAGGGCTCGGGGGAGGGGCGCGGCGGCCCCCGGAGCGCCGGCGGCTGT
CGAGGCGCGGCGAGCCGCAGCCATTGCCTTTTATGGTAATCGTGCGAGAGGGCGCAGGGACTTCCTTTGT
CCCAAATCTGTGCGGAGCCGAAATCTGGGAGGCGCCGCCGCACCCCCTCTAGCGGGCGCGGGGCGAAGCG
GTGCGGCGCCGGCAGGAAGGAAATGGGCGGGGAGGGCCTTCGTGCGTCGCCGCGCCGCCGTCCCCTTCTC
CCTCTCCAGCCTCGGGGCTGTCCGCGGGGGGACGGCTGCCTTCGGGGGGGACGGGGCAGGGCGGGGTTCG
GCTTCTGGCGTGTGACCGGCGGCTCTAGCGCCTCTGCTAACCATGTTCATGCCTTCTTCTTTTTCCTACA
GCTCCTGGGCAACGTGCTGGTTATTGTGCTGTCTCATCATTTTGGCAAAGCTAGTGAATTCTAATACGAC
TCACTATAGGCCGCCACCATGCCCAAGAAGAAGAGGAAGGTTCCCGGGATGAGCAGCGCCATCAAGAGCT
ACAAGAGCGTGCTGCGCCCCAACGAGCGCAAGAACCAGCTGCTGAAGAGCACCATCCAGTGCCTGGAGGA
CGGCAGCGCCTTCTTCTTCAAGATGCTGCAGGGCCTGTTCGGCGGCATCACCCCCGAGATCGTGCGCTTC
AGCACCGAGCAGGAGAAGCAGCAGCAGGACATCGCCCTGTGGTGCGCCGTGAACTGGTTCCGCCCCGTGA
GCCAGGACAGCCTGACCCACACCATCGCCAGCGACAACCTGGTGGAGAAGTTCGAGGAGTACTACGGCGG
CACCGCCAGCGACGCCATCAAGCAGTACTTCAGCGCCAGCATCGGCGAGAGCTACTACTGGAACGACTGC
CGCCAGCAGTACTACGACCTGTGCCGCGAGCTGGGCGTGGAGGTGAGCGACCTGACCCACGACCTGGAGA
TCCTGTGCCGCGAGAAGTGCCTGGCCGTGGCCACCGAGAGCAACCAGTACAACAGCATCATCAGCGTGCT
GTTCGGCACCGGCAGAAAGGAGGACCGCAGCGTGAAGCTGCGCATCACCAAGAAGATCCTGGAGGCCATC
AGCAACCTGAAGGAGATCCCCAAGAACGTGGCCCCCATCCAGGAGATCATCCTGAACGTGGCCAAGGCCA
CCAAGGAGACCTTCCGCCAGGTGTACGCCGGCAACCTGGGCGCCCCCAGCACCCTGGAGAGATTCATCGC
CAAGGACGGCCAGAAGGAGTTCGACCTGAAGAAGCTGCAGACCGACCTGAAGAAGGTGATCCGCGGCAAG
AGCAAGGAGCGCGACTGGTGCTGCCAGGAGGAGCTGCGCAGCTACGTGGAGCAGAACACCATCCAGTACG
ACCTGTGGGCCTGGGGCGAGATGTTCAACAAGGCCCACACCGCCCTGAAGATCAAGAGCACCCGCAACTA
CAACTTCGCCAAGCAGCGCCTGGAGCAGTTCAAGAGAATCCAGAGCCTGAACAACCTGCTGGTGGTGAAG
AAGCTGAACGACTTCTTCGACAGCGAGTTCTTCAGCGGCGAGGAGACCTACACCATCTGCGTGCACCACC
TGGGCGGCAAGAGACTGAGCAAGCTGTACAAGGCCTGGGAGGACGACCCCGCCGACCCCGAGAACGCCAT
CGTGGTGCTGTGCGACGACCTGAAGAACAACTTCAAGGCCGAGCCCATCCGCAACATCCTGCGCTACATC
TTCACCATCCGCCAGGAGTGCAGCGCCCAGGACATCCTGGCCGCCGCCAAGTACAACCAGCAGCTGGACC
GCTACAAGAGCCAGAAGGCCAACCCCAGCGTGCTGGGCAACCAGGGCTTCACCTGGAGAAACGCCGTGAT
CCTGCCCGAGAAGGCCCAGCGCAACGACCGCCCCAACAGCCTGGACCTGCGCATCTGGCTGTACCTGAAG
CTGCGCCACCCCGACGGCCGCTGGAAGAAGCACCACATCCCCTTCTACGACACCCGCTTCTTCCAGGAGA
TCTACGCCGCCGGCAACAGCCCCGTGGACACCTGCCAGTTCCGCACCCCCCGCTTCGGCTACCACCTGCC
CAAGCTGACCGACCAGACCGCCATCCGCGTGAACAAGAAGCACGTGAAGGCCGCCAAGACCGAGGCCCGC
ATCCGCCTGGCCATCCAGCAGGGCACCCTGCCCGTGAGCAACCTGAAGATCACCAGAATCAGCGCCACCA
TCAACAGCAAGGGCCAGGTGCGCATCCCCGTGAAGTTCGACGTGGGCCGCCAGAAGGGCACCCTGCAGAT
CGGCGACCGCTTCTGCGGCTACGACCAGAACCAGACCGCCAGCCACGCCTACAGCCTGTGGGAGGTGGTG
AAGGAGGGCCAGTACCACAAGGAGCTGGGCTGCTTCGTGCGCTTCATCAGCAGCGGCGACATCGTGAGCA
TCACCGAGAACCGCGGCAACCAGTTCGACCAGCTGAGCTACGAGGGCCTGGCCTACCCCCAGTACGCCGA
CTGGCGCAAGAAGGCCAGCAAGTTCGTGAGCCTGTGGCAGATCACCAAGAAGAACAAGAAGAAGGAGATC
GTGACCGTGGAGGCCAAGGAGAAGTTCGACGCCATCTGCAAGTACCAGCCCCGCCTGTACAAGTTCAACA
AGGAGTACGCCTACCTGCTGCGCGACATCGTGCGCGGCAAGAGCCTGGTGGAGCTGCAGCAGATCCGCCA
GGAGATCTTCCGCTTCATCGAGCAGGACTGCGGCGTGACCCGCCTGGGCAGCCTGAGCCTGAGCACCCTG
GAGACCGTGAAGGCCGTGAAGGGCATCATCTACAGCTACTTCAGCACCGCCCTGAACGCCAGCAAGAACA
ACCCCATCAGCGACGAGCAGCGCAAGGAGTTCGACCCCGAGCTGTTCGCCCTGCTGGAGAAGCTGGAGCT
GATCCGCACCCGCAAGAAGAAGCAGAAGGTGGAGCGCATCGCCAACAGCCTGATCCAGACCTGCCTGGAG
AACAACATCAAGTTCATCCGCGGCGAGGGCGACCTGAGCACCACCAACAACGCCACCAAGAAGAAGGCCA
ACAGCCGCAGCATGGACTGGCTGGCCCGCGGCGTGTTCAACAAGATCCGCCAGCTGGCCCCCATGCACAA
CATCACCCTGTTCGGCTGCGGCAGCCTGTACACCAGCCACCAGGACCCCCTGGTGCACCGCAACCCCGAC
AAGGCCATGAAGTGCCGCTGGGCCGCCATCCCCGTGAAGGACATCGGCGACTGGGTGCTGCGCAAGCTGA
GCCAGAACCTGCGCGCCAAGAACATCGGCACCGGCGAGTACTACCACCAGGGCGTGAAGGAGTTCCTGAG
CCACTACGAGCTGCAGGACCTGGAGGAGGAGCTGCTGAAGTGGCGCAGCGACCGCAAGAGCAACATCCCC
TGCTGGGTGCTGCAGAACCGCCTGGCCGAGAAGCTGGGCAACAAGGAGGCCGTGGTGTACATCCCCGTGC
GCGGCGGCCGCATCTACTTCGCCACCCACAAGGTGGCCACCGGCGCCGTGAGCATCGTGTTCGACCAGAA
GCAGGTGTGGGTGTGCAACGCCGACCACGTGGCCGCCGCCAACATCGCCCTGACCGTGAAGGGCATCGGC
GAGCAGAGCAGCGACGAGGAGAACCCCGACGGCAGCCGCATCAAGCTGCAGCTGACCAGCGCTAGCCCAA
AGAAGAAGAGGAAAGTCTCTAGATACCCTTATGATGTTCCAGATTATGCCGGATACCCATACGATGTCCC
TGACTATGCAGGCTCCTACCCTTATGACGTCCCAGACTACGCCGGATCCAGGTCCGGCGGCGGAGAGGGC
AGAGGAAGTCTTCTAACATGCGGTGACGTGGAGGAGAATCCCGGCCCAATGGTGAGCAAGGGCGAGGAGC
TGTTCACCGGGGTGGTGCCCATCCTGGTCGAGCTGGACGGCGACGTAAACGGCCACAAGTTCAGCGTGTC
CGGCGAGGGCGAGGGCGATGCCACCTACGGCAAGCTGACCCTGAAGTTCATCTGCACCACCGGCAAGCTG
CCCGTGCCCTGGCCCACCCTCGTGACCACCCTGACCTACGGCGTGCAGTGCTTCAGCCGCTACCCCGACC
ACATGAAGCAGCACGACTTCTTCAAGTCCGCCATGCCCGAAGGCTACGTCCAGGAGCGCACCATCTTCTT
CAAGGACGACGGCAACTACAAGACCCGCGCCGAGGTGAAGTTCGAGGGCGACACCCTGGTGAACCGCATC
GAGCTGAAGGGCATCGACTTCAAGGAGGACGGCAACATCCTGGGGCACAAGCTGGAGTACAACTACAACA
GCCACAACGTCTATATCATGGCCGACAAGCAGAAGAACGGCATCAAGGTGAACTTCAAGATCCGCCACAA
CATCGAGGACGGCAGCGTGCAGCTCGCCGACCACTACCAGCAGAACACCCCCATCGGCGACGGCCCCGTG
CTGCTGCCCGACAACCACTACCTGAGCACCCAGTCCGCCCTGAGCAAAGACCCCAACGAGAAGCGCGATC
ACATGGTCCTGCTGGAGTTCGTGACCGCCGCCGGGATCACTCTCGGCATGGACGAGCTGTACAAGTAACT
GCAGCGCGGGGATCTCATGCTGGAGTTCTTCGCCCACCCCAACTTGTTTATTGCAGCTTATAATGGTTAC
AAATAAAGCAATAGCATCACAAATTTCACAAATAAAGCATTTTTTTCACTGCATTCTAGTTGTGGTTTGT
CCAAACTCATCAATGTATCTTATTAATTAACGTCGACCTCTAGCTAGAGCTTGGCGTAATCATGGTCATA
GCTGTTTCCTGTGTGAAATTGTTATCCGCTCACAATTCCACACAACATACGAGCCGGAAGCATAAAGTGT
AAAGCCTAGGGTGCCTAATGAGTGAGCTAACTCACATTAATTGCGTTGCGCTCACTGCCCGCTTTCCAGT
CGGGAAACCTGTCGTGCCAGCTGCATTAATGAATCGGCCAACGCGCGGGGAGAGGCGGTTTGCGTATTGG
GCGCTCTTCCGCTTCCTCGCTCACTGACTCGCTGCGCTCGGTCGTTCGGCTGCGGCGAGCGGTATCAGCT
CACTCAAAGGCGGTAATACGGTTATCCACAGAATCAGGGGATAACGCAGGAAAGAACATGTGAGCAAAAG
GCCAGCAAAAGGCCAGGAACCGTAAAAAGGCCGCGTTGCTGGCGTTTTTCCATAGGCTCCGCCCCCCTGA
CGAGCATCACAAAAATCGACGCTCAAGTCAGAGGTGGCGAAACCCGACAGGACTATAAAGATACCAGGCG
TTTCCCCCTGGAAGCTCCCTCGTGCGCTCTCCTGTTCCGACCCTGCCGCTTACCGGATACCTGTCCGCCT
TTCTCCCTTCGGGAAGCGTGGCGCTTTCTCATAGCTCACGCTGTAGGTATCTCAGTTCGGTGTAGGTCGT
TCGCTCCAAGCTGGGCTGTGTGCACGAACCCCCCGTTCAGCCCGACCGCTGCGCCTTATCCGGTAACTAT
CGTCTTGAGTCCAACCCGGTAAGACACGACTTATCGCCACTGGCAGCAGCCACTGGTAACAGGATTAGCA
GAGCGAGGTATGTAGGCGGTGCTACAGAGTTCTTGAAGTGGTGGCCTAACTACGGCTACACTAGAAGAAC
AGTATTTGGTATCTGCGCTCTGCTGAAGCCAGTTACCTTCGGAAAAAGAGTTGGTAGCTCTTGATCCGGC
AAACAAACCACCGCTGGTAGCGGTGGTTTTTTTGTTTGCAAGCAGCAGATTACGCGCAGAAAAAAAGGAT
CTCAAGAAGATCCTTTGATCTTTTCTACGGGGTCTGACGCTCAGTGGAACGAAAACTCACGTTAAGGGAT
TTTGGTCATGAGATTATCAAAAAGGATCTTCACCTAGATCCTTTTAAATTAAAAATGAAGTTTTAAATCA
ATCTAAAGTATATATGAGTAAACTTGGTCTGACAGTTACCAATGCTTAATCAGTGAGGCACCTATCTCAG
CGATCTGTCTATTTCGTTCATCCATAGTTGCCTGACTCCCCGTCGTGTAGATAACTACGATACGGGAGGG
CTTACCATCTGGCCCCAGTGCTGCAATGATACCGCGAGACCCACGCTCACCGGCTCCAGATTTATCAGCA
ATAAACCAGCCAGCCGGAAGGGCCGAGCGCAGAAGTGGTCCTGCAACTTTATCCGCCTCCATCCAGTCTA
TTAATTGTTGCCGGGAAGCTAGAGTAAGTAGTTCGCCAGTTAATAGTTTGCGCAACGTTGTTGCCATTGC
TACAGGCATCGTGGTGTCACGCTCGTCGTTTGGTATGGCTTCATTCAGCTCCGGTTCCCAACGATCAAGG
CGAGTTACATGATCCCCCATGTTGTGCAAAAAAGCGGTTAGCTCCTTCGGTCCTCCGATCGTTGTCAGAA
GTAAGTTGGCCGCAGTGTTATCACTCATGGTTATGGCAGCACTGCATAATTCTCTTACTGTCATGCCATC
CGTAAGATGCTTTTCTGTGACTGGTGAGTACTCAACCAAGTCATTCTGAGAATAGTGTATGCGGCGACCG
AGTTGCTCTTGCCCGGCGTCAATACGGGATAATACCGCGCCACATAGCAGAACTTTAAAAGTGCTCATCA
TTGGAAAACGTTCTTCGGGGCGAAAACTCTCAAGGATCTTACCGCTGTTGAGATCCAGTTCGATGTAACC
CACTCGTGCACCCAACTGATCTTCAGCATCTTTTACTTTCACCAGCGTTTCTGGGTGAGCAAAAACAGGA
AGGCAAAATGCCGCAAAAAAGGGAATAAGGGCGACACGGAAATGTTGAATACTCATACTCTTCCTTTTTC
AATATTATTGAAGCATTTATCAGGGTTATTGTCTCATGAGCGGATACATATTTGAATGTATTTAGAAAAA
TAAACAAATAGGGGTTCCGCGCACATTTCCCCGAAAAGTGCCACCTGACGTCGACGGATCGGGAGATCGA
TCTCCCGATCCCCTAGGGTCGACTCTCAGTACAATCTGCTCTGATGCCGCATAGTTAAGCCAGTATCTGC
TCCCTGCTTGTGTGTTGGAGGTCGCTGAGTAGTGCGCGAGCAAAATTTAAGCTACAACAAGGCAAGGCTT
GACCGACAATTGCATGAAGAATCTGCTTAGGGTTAGGCGTTTTGCGCTGCTTCGCGATGTACGGGCCAGA
TAT
